Addgene plasmid #187768: MAC_C_EPHB4
Purpose: MAC-tagged gene expression of human EPHB4
Depositing lab: Markku Varjosalo. Depositing organization: University of Helsinki, Institute of Biotechnology. Publication: Physical and functional interactome atlas of human receptor tyrosine kinases. Salokas K, Liu X, Ohman T, Chowdhury I, Gawriyski L, Keskitalo S, Varjosalo M. EMBO Rep. 2022 Apr 5:e54041. doi: 10.15252/embr.202154041. PubMed 35384245.
Backbone
  Vector backbone: MAC-tag-C
  Vector type: Mammalian Expression
Growth in bacteria
  Bacterial resistance: Ampicillin, 100 μg/mL
  Growth temperature: 37°C
  Growth strain: DH5alpha
  Copy number: High Copy
Gene/Insert
  Gene/Insert name: EPHB4
  Species: H. sapiens (human)
  Entrez Gene: EPHB4 (a.k.a. CMAVM2, HFASD, HTK, LMPHM7, MYK1, TYRO11)
  Cloning method: Gateway Cloning
Terms and licenses: Academic/Nonprofit Terms; Industry Terms: Not Available to Industry
How to cite: MAC_C_EPHB4 was a gift from Markku Varjosalo (Addgene plasmid # 187768 ; http://n2t.net/addgene:187768 ; RRID:Addgene_187768)
