[The description below was written by a language model from this plasmid's Addgene catalogue record and pLannotate feature annotations shown in this document.]
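Description:
MAC_C_EPHB4 is a mammalian expression plasmid of about 9.3 kb that encodes human EPHB4, an ephrin-B-binding receptor tyrosine kinase, fused at its C-terminus to the MAC-tag. It is built on the MAC-tag-C backbone and is maintained in E. coli as a high-copy plasmid through a ColE1/pUC-type origin, with selection by the β-lactamase (AmpR) ampicillin resistance gene.

The EPHB4 coding sequence was introduced by Gateway cloning and is flanked by attB1 and attB2 sites. Upstream lie the CMV enhancer and immediate early promoter, followed by two short matches to tet operator-containing promoters. These suggest a tetracycline-regulatable CMV/TetO arrangement, although the record does not state this explicitly. Downstream of attB2, on the same strand, is a CDS annotated as E. coli birA, the biotin ligase, followed by the bGH polyadenylation signal. The biotin ligase presumably forms the proximity-labelling part of the MAC-tag. Any affinity or epitope tags that make up the rest of the tag are not annotated in the feature table.

A separate cassette contains an FRT site placed directly before a hygromycin resistance gene with an SV40 poly(A) signal. No complete promoter is annotated for this gene. This layout is typical of vectors designed for FLP-mediated integration into a genomic FRT site, where integration activates hygromycin selection and yields isogenic stable cell lines. The remaining annotated fragments (f1 ori, lac promoter and operator, lacI, ble, RSF ori) appear to be backbone remnants. The plasmid was made for MAC-tagged expression of EPHB4 and comes from a study that mapped the physical and functional interactomes of human receptor tyrosine kinases.
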