Features (pLannotate 1.2.2; 25 found; start..end, strand, type, name):
     43..631     -  rep_origin     ori: high-copy-number ColE1/pMB1/pBR322/pUC origin of replication
    802..1662    -  CDS            AmpR: β-lactamase; bla; confers resistance to ampicillin, carbenicillin, and related antibiotics
   1663..1767    -  promoter       AmpR promoter: bla
   1826..1878    -  misc_feature   bom (fragment): basis of mobility region from pBR322
   2033..2412    +  enhancer       CMV enhancer: human cytomegalovirus immediate early enhancer
   2413..2616    +  promoter       CMV promoter: human cytomegalovirus (CMV) immediate early promoter
   2618..2637    +  promoter       PLtetO-1 promoter (fragment): modified phage lambda PL promoter with tet operator sites (Lutz and Bujard, 1997)
   2639..2658    +  promoter       PLtetO-1 promoter (fragment): modified phage lambda PL promoter with tet operator sites (Lutz and Bujard, 1997)
   2666..2699    +  promoter       TRE3GV promoter (fragment): 3rd-generation Tet-responsive promoter that can be activated by binding of Tet-On® 3G, optimized for retroviral and lentiviral vectors
   2834..2858    +  protein_bind   attB1: mutant version of attB; recombination site for the Gateway® BP reaction BP Clonase™
   2864..5824    +  CDS            EPHB4: EPHB4_HUMAN - Also known as HTK, MYK1, TYRO11. Experimental evidence at protein level: Swiss-Prot protein existence level 1. Receptor tyrosine kinase which binds promiscuously transmembrane ephrin-B family ligands residing on adjacent cells, leading to contact-dependent bidirectional signaling into neighboring cells. The signaling pathway downstream of the receptor is referred to as forward signaling while the signaling pathway downstream of the ephrin ligand is referred to as reverse signaling. Together with its cognate ligand/functional ligand EFNB2 it is involved in the regulation of cell a
   5826..5850    -  protein_bind   attB2: mutant version of attB; recombination site for the Gateway® BP reaction BP Clonase™
   6038..6997    +  CDS            birA: BIRA_ECOLI - Also known as bioR, dhbB. Experimental evidence at protein level: Swiss-Prot protein existence level 1. Acts both as a biotin--[acetyl-CoA-carboxylase] ligase and a biotin-operon repressor. In the presence of ATP, BirA activates biotin to form the BirA-biotinyl-5'-adenylate (BirA-bio-5'-AMP or holoBirA) complex. HoloBirA can either transfer the biotinyl moiety to the biotin carboxyl carrier protein (BCCP) subunit of acetyl-CoA carboxylase, or bind to the biotin operator site and inhibit transcription of the operon. From Escherichia coli (strain K12).
   7047..7271    +  polyA_signal   bGH poly(A) signal: bovine growth hormone polyadenylation signal
   7275..7296    +  promoter       SV40 promoter (fragment): SV40 enhancer and early promoter
   7317..7550    +  rep_origin     f1 ori (fragment) (sequence partly withheld): f1 bacteriophage origin of replication; arrow indicates direction of (+) strand synthesis
   7555..7602    +  protein_bind   FRT: FLP-mediated recombination occurs in the 8-bp core sequence TCTAGAAA (Turan and Bode, 2011). FLP recombinase from the Saccharomyces cerevisiae 2μ plasmid
   7610..8632    +  CDS            HygR: aminoglycoside phosphotransferase from E. coli; aph(4)-Ia; confers resistance to hygromycin
   8642..8767    +  CDS            ble (fragment): BLE_KLEPN - Experimental evidence at protein level: Swiss-Prot protein existence level 1. Binding protein with a strong affinity to the bleomycin family of antibiotics. Binds to CL990; an antimitotic-antibiotic compound. From Klebsiella pneumoniae.
   8762..8883    +  polyA_signal   SV40 poly(A) signal: SV40 polyadenylation signal
   8956..8972    -  protein_bind   lac operator: The lac repressor binds to the lac operator to inhibit transcription in E. coli. This inhibition can be relieved by adding lactose or isopropyl-β-D-thiogalactopyranoside (IPTG). lac repressor encoded by lacI
   8980..9010    -  promoter       lac promoter: promoter for the E. coli lac operon
   9025..9046    -  protein_bind   CAP binding site: CAP binding activates transcription in the presence of cAMP. E. coli catabolite activator protein
   9059..9151    -  CDS            lacI (fragment): lac repressor; lacI; The lac repressor binds to the lac operator to inhibit transcription in E. coli. This inhibition can be relieved by adding lactose or isopropyl-β-D-thiogalactopyranoside (IPTG).
   9153..9286    -  rep_origin     RSF ori (fragment): Plasmids containing the RSF 1030 origin of replication can be propagated in E. coli cells that contain additional plasmids with compatible origins.
>Addgene plasmid #187768 | MAC_C_EPHB4 | addgene full sequence | sequence record 370708 | Addgene NGS Result
GCAAAAGGCCAGGAACCGTAAAAAGGCCGCGTTGCTGGCGTTTTTCCATAGGCTCCGCCCCCCTGACGAG
CATCACAAAAATCGACGCTCAAGTCAGAGGTGGCGAAACCCGACAGGACTATAAAGATACCAGGCGTTTC
CCCCTGGAAGCTCCCTCGTGCGCTCTCCTGTTCCGACCCTGCCGCTTACCGGATACCTGTCCGCCTTTCT
CCCTTCGGGAAGCGTGGCGCTTTCTCATAGCTCACGCTGTAGGTATCTCAGTTCGGTGTAGGTCGTTCGC
TCCAAGCTGGGCTGTGTGCACGAACCCCCCGTTCAGCCCGACCGCTGCGCCTTATCCGGTAACTATCGTC
TTGAGTCCAACCCGGTAAGACACGACTTATCGCCACTGGCAGCAGCCACTGGTAACAGGATTAGCAGAGC
GAGGTATGTAGGCGGTGCTACAGAGTTCTTGAAGTGGTGGCCTAACTACGGCTACACTAGAAGAACAGTA
TTTGGTATCTGCGCTCTGCTGAAGCCAGTTACCTTCGGAAAAAGAGTTGGTAGCTCTTGATCCGGCAAAC
AAACCACCGCTGGTAGCGGTGGTTTTTTTGTTTGCAAGCAGCAGATTACGCGCAGAAAAAAAGGATCTCA
AGAAGATCCTTTGATCTTTTCTACGGGGTCTGACGCTCAGTGGAACGAAAACTCACGTTAAGGGATTTTG
GTCATGAGATTATCAAAAAGGATCTTCACCTAGATCCTTTTAAATTAAAAATGAAGTTTTAAATCAATCT
AAAGTATATATGAGTAAACTTGGTCTGACAGTTACCAATGCTTAATCAGTGAGGCACCTATCTCAGCGAT
CTGTCTATTTCGTTCATCCATAGTTGCCTGACTCCCCGTCGTGTAGATAACTACGATACGGGAGGGCTTA
CCATCTGGCCCCAGTGCTGCAATGATACCGCGAGACCCACGCTCACCGGCTCCAGATTTATCAGCAATAA
ACCAGCCAGCCGGAAGGGCCGAGCGCAGAAGTGGTCCTGCAACTTTATCCGCCTCCATCCAGTCTATTAA
TTGTTGCCGGGAAGCTAGAGTAAGTAGTTCGCCAGTTAATAGTTTGCGCAACGTTGTTGCCATTGCTACA
GGCATCGTGGTGTCACGCTCGTCGTTTGGTATGGCTTCATTCAGCTCCGGTTCCCAACGATCAAGGCGAG
TTACATGATCCCCCATGTTGTGCAAAAAAGCGGTTAGCTCCTTCGGTCCTCCGATCGTTGTCAGAAGTAA
GTTGGCCGCAGTGTTATCACTCATGGTTATGGCAGCACTGCATAATTCTCTTACTGTCATGCCATCCGTA
AGATGCTTTTCTGTGACTGGTGAGTACTCAACCAAGTCATTCTGAGAATAGTGTATGCGGCGACCGAGTT
GCTCTTGCCCGGCGTCAATACGGGATAATACCGCGCCACATAGCAGAACTTTAAAAGTGCTCATCATTGG
AAAACGTTCTTCGGGGCGAAAACTCTCAAGGATCTTACCGCTGTTGAGATCCAGTTCGATGTAACCCACT
CGTGCACCCAACTGATCTTCAGCATCTTTTACTTTCACCAGCGTTTCTGGGTGAGCAAAAACAGGAAGGC
AAAATGCCGCAAAAAAGGGAATAAGGGCGACACGGAAATGTTGAATACTCATACTCTTCCTTTTTCAATA
TTATTGAAGCATTTATCAGGGTTATTGTCTCATGAGCGGATACATATTTGAATGTATTTAGAAAAATAAA
CAAATAGGGGTTCCGCGCACATTTCCCCGAAAAGTGCCACCTGACGTCGACGGATCGGGAGATCTCCCGA
TCCCCTATGGTGCACTCTCAGTACAATCTGCTCTGATGCCGCATAGTTAAGCCAGTATCTGCTCCCTGCT
TGTGTGTTGGAGGTCGCTGAGTAGTGCGCGAGCAAAATTTAAGCTACAACAAGGCAAGGCTTGACCGACA
ATTGCATGAAGAATCTGCTTAGGGTTAGGCGTTTTGCGCTGCTTCGCGATGTACGGGCCAGATATACGCG
TTGACATTGATTATTGACTAGTTATTAATAGTAATCAATTACGGGGTCATTAGTTCATAGCCCATATATG
GAGTTCCGCGTTACATAACTTACGGTAAATGGCCCGCCTGGCTGACCGCCCAACGACCCCCGCCCATTGA
CGTCAATAATGACGTATGTTCCCATAGTAACGCCAATAGGGACTTTCCATTGACGTCAATGGGTGGAGTA
TTTACGGTAAACTGCCCACTTGGCAGTACATCAAGTGTATCATATGCCAAGTACGCCCCCTATTGACGTC
AATGACGGTAAATGGCCCGCCTGGCATTATGCCCAGTACATGACCTTATGGGACTTTCCTACTTGGCAGT
ACATCTACGTATTAGTCATCGCTATTACCATGGTGATGCGGTTTTGGCAGTACATCAATGGGCGTGGATA
GCGGTTTGACTCACGGGGATTTCCAAGTCTCCACCCCATTGACGTCAATGGGAGTTTGTTTTGGCACCAA
AATCAACGGGACTTTCCAAAATGTCGTAACAACTCCGCCCCATTGACGCAAATGGGCGGTAGGCGTGTAC
GGTGGGAGGTCTATATAAGCAGAGCTCTCCCTATCAGTGATAGAGATCTCCCTATCAGTGATAGAGATCG
TCGACGAGCTCGTTTAGTGAACCGTCAGATCGCCTGGAGACGCCATCCACGCTGTTTTGACCTCCATAGA
AGACACCGGGACCGATCCAGCCTCCGGACTCTAGCGTTTAAACTTAAGCTTGGTACCGAGCTCGGATCCA
CTAGTCCAGTGTGGTGGAATTCTGCAGATATCAACAAGTTTGTACAAAAAAGCAGGCTCCACCATGGAGC
TCCGGGTGCTGCTCTGCTGGGCTTCGTTGGCCGCAGCTTTGGAAGAGACCCTGCTGAACACAAAATTGGA
AACTGCTGATCTGAAGTGGGTGACATTCCCTCAGGTGGACGGGCAGTGGGAGGAACTGAGCGGCCTGGAT
GAGGAACAGCACAGCGTGCGCACCTACGAAGTGTGTGACGTGCAGCGTGCCCCGGGCCAGGCCCACTGGC
TTCGCACAGGTTGGGTCCCACGGCGGGGCGCCGTCCACGTGTACGCCACGCTGCGCTTCACCATGCTCGA
GTGCCTGTCCCTGCCTCGGGCTGGGCGCTCCTGCAAGGAGACCTTCACCGTCTTCTACTATGAGAGCGAT
GCGGACACGGCCACGGCCCTCACGCCAGCCTGGATGGAGAACCCCTACATCAAGGTGGACACGGTGGCCG
CGGAGCATCTCACCCGGAAGCGCCCTGGGGCCGAGGCCACCGGGAAGGTGAATGTCAAGACGCTGCGTCT
GGGACCGCTCAGCAAGGCTGGCTTCTACCTGGCCTTCCAGGACCAGGGTGCCTGCATGGCCCTGCTATCC
CTGCACCTCTTCTACAAAAAGTGCGCCCAGCTGACTGTGAACCTGACTCGATTCCCGGAGACTGTGCCTC
GGGAGCTGGTTGTGCCCGTGGCCGGTAGCTGCGTGGTGGATGCCGTCCCCGCCCCTGGCCCCAGCCCCAG
CCTCTACTGCCGTGAGGATGGCCAGTGGGCCGAACAGCCGGTCACGGGCTGCAGCTGTGCTCCGGGGTTC
GAGGCAGCTGAGGGGAACACCAAGTGCCGAGCCTGTGCCCAGGGCACCTTCAAGCCCCTGTCAGGAGAAG
GGTCCTGCCAGCCATGCCCAGCCAATAGCCACTCTAACACCATTGGATCAGCCGTCTGCCAGTGCCGCGT
CGGGTACTTCCGGGCACGCACAGACCCCCGGGGTGCACCCTGCACCACCCCTCCTTCGGCTCCGCGGAGC
GTGGTTTCCCGCCTGAACGGCTCCTCCCTGCACCTGGAATGGAGTGCCCCCCTGGAGTCTGGTGGCCGAG
AGGACCTCACCTACGCCCTCCGCTGCCGGGAGTGCCGACCCGGAGGCTCCTGTGCGCCCTGCGGGGGAGA
CCTGACTTTTGACCCCGGCCCCCGGGACCTGGTGGAGCCCTGGGTGGTGGTTCGAGGGCTACGTCCTGAC
TTCACCTATACCTTTGAGGTCACTGCATTGAACGGGGTATCCTCCTTAGCCACGGGGCCCGTCCCATTTG
AGCCTGTCAATGTCACCACTGACCGAGAGGTACCTCCTGCAGTGTCTGACATCCGGGTGACGCGGTCCTC
ACCCAGCAGCTTGAGCCTGGCCTGGGCTGTTCCCCGGGCACCCAGTGGGGCTGTGCTGGACTACGAGGTC
AAATACCATGAGAAGGGCGCCGAGGGTCCCAGCAGCGTGCGGTTCCTGAAGACGTCAGAAAACCGGGCAG
AGCTGCGGGGGCTGAAGCGGGGAGCCAGCTACCTGGTGCAGGTACGGGCGCGCTCTGAGGCCGGCTACGG
GCCCTTCGGCCAGGAACATCACAGCCAGACCCAACTGGATGAGAGCGAGGGCTGGCGGGAGCAGCTGGCC
CTGATTGCGGGCACGGCAGTCGTGGGTGTGGTCCTGGTCCTGGTGGTCATTGTGGTCGCAGTTCTCTGCC
TCAGGAAGCAGAGCAATGGGAGAGAAGCAGAATATTCGGACAAACACGGACAGTATCTCATCGGACATGG
TACTAAGGTCTACATCGACCCCTTCACTTATGAAGACCCTAATGAGGCTGTGAGGGAATTTGCAAAAGAG
ATCGATGTCTCCTACGTCAAGATTGAAGAGGTGATTGGTGCAGGTGAGTTTGGCGAGGTGTGTCGGGGGC
GGCTCAAGGCCCCAGGGAAGAAGGAGAGCTGTGTGGCAATCAAGACCCTGAAGGGTGGCTACACGGAGCG
GCAGCGGCGTGAGTTTCTGAGCGAGGCCTCCATCATGGGCCAGTTCGAGCACCCCAATATCATCCGCCTG
GAGGGCGTGGTCACCAACAGCATGCCCGTCATGATTCTCACAGAGTTCATGGAGAACGGCGCCCTGGACT
CCTTCCTGCGGCTAAACGACGGACAGTTCACAGTCATCCAGCTCGTGGGCATGCTGCGGGGCATCGCCTC
GGGCATGCGGTACCTTGCCGAGATGAGCTACGTCCACCGAGACCTGGCTGCTCGCAACATCCTAGTCAAC
AGCAACCTCGTCTGCAAAGTGTCTGACTTTGGCCTTTCCCGATTCCTGGAGGAGAACTCTTCCGATCCCA
CCTACACGAGCTCCCTGGGAGGAAAGATTCCCATCCGATGGACTGCCCCGGAGGCCATTGCCTTCCGGAA
GTTCACTTCCGCCAGTGATGCCTGGAGTTACGGGATTGTTATGTGGGAGGTGATGTCATTTGGGGAGAGG
CCGTACTGGGACATGAGCAATCAGGACGTGATCAATGCCATTGAACAGGACTACCGGCTGCCCCCGCCCC
CAGACTGTCCCACCTCCCTCCACCAGCTCATGCTGGACTGTTGGCAGAAAGACCGGAATGCCCGGCCCCG
CTTCCCCCAGGTGGTCAGCGCCCTGGACAAGATGATCCGGAACCCCGCCAGCCTCAAAATCGTGGCCCGG
GAGAATGGCGGGGCCTCACACCCTCTCCTGGACCAGCGGCAGCCTCACTACTCAGCTTTTGGCTCTGTGG
GCGAGTGGCTTCGGGCCATCAAAATGGGAAGATACGAAGAAAGTTTCGCAGCCGCTGGCTTTGGCTCCTT
CGAGCTGGTCAGCCAGATCTCTGCTGAGGACCTGCTCCGAATCGGAGTCACTCTGGCGGGACACCAGAAG
AAAATCTTGGCCAGTGTCCAGCACATGAAGTCCCAGGCCAAGCCGGGAACCCCGGGTGGGACAGGAGGAC
CGGCCCCGCAGTACGACCCAGCTTTCTTGTACAAAGTGGTTGATATCAAGGCCGCCGACATCACCAGCCT
GTACAAGAAAGTGGGGTGGAGCCATCCCCAGTTCGAGAAGGGCGGAGGATCTGGCGGCGGAAGCGGCGGA
GGAAGCTGGTCCCACCCTCAGTTTGAGAAAGGCACCGAGCTGGGCAGCACCATGGCCAGCTACCCCTACG
ACGTGCCCGACTACGCCAAGGACAACACCGTGCCCCTGAAGCTGATCGCCCTGCTGGCCAACGGCGAGTT
CCACTCTGGCGAGCAGCTGGGCGAGACACTGGGCATGAGCAGAGCCGCCATCAACAAGCACATCCAGACC
CTGCGGGACTGGGGCGTGGACGTGTTCACAGTGCCCGGCAAGGGCTACAGCCTGCCCGAGCCCATCCAGC
TGCTGAACGCCAAGCAGATCCTGGGCCAGCTGGATGGCGGATCTGTGGCCGTGCTGCCCGTGATCGACAG
CACCAACCAGTATCTGCTCGACCGGATCGGCGAGCTGAAGTCCGGCGACGCCTGTATCGCCGAGTACCAG
CAGGCCGGCAGAGGCGGCAGGGGCAGAAAGTGGTTCAGCCCCTTCGGCGCCAACCTGTACCTGAGCATGT
TCTGGAGACTGGAACAGGGCCCAGCCGCCGCTATTGGCCTGAGCCTGGTCATCGGCATCGTGATGGCCGA
GGTGCTGCGGAAGCTGGGCGCCGACAAAGTGCGCGTGAAGTGGCCCAACGACCTGTATCTGCAGGACCGG
AAGCTGGCCGGCATCCTGGTGGAACTGACCGGCAAAACAGGCGACGCCGCCCAGATCGTGATCGGCGCTG
GCATCAACATGGCCATGCGGCGGGTGGAAGAGAGCGTGGTCAACCAGGGCTGGATCACCCTGCAGGAAGC
CGGCATCAACCTGGACCGGAACACCCTGGCCGCCATGCTGATCAGAGAGCTGAGAGCCGCCCTGGAACTG
TTCGAGCAGGAAGGCCTGGCCCCCTACCTGAGCAGATGGGAGAAGCTGGACAACTTCATCAACCGGCCCG
TGAAACTGATCATCGGCGACAAAGAGATCTTCGGCATCAGCCGGGGCATCGACAAGCAGGGGGCCCTGCT
CCTGGAACAGGACGGCATCATCAAGCCCTGGATGGGCGGCGAGATCAGCCTGCGGAGCGCCGAGAAGTGA
TGACTCGAGTCTAGAGGGCCCGTTTAAACCCGCTGATCAGCCTCGACTGTGCCTTCTAGTTGCCAGCCAT
CTGTTGTTTGCCCCTCCCCCGTGCCTTCCTTGACCCTGGAAGGTGCCACTCCCACTGTCCTTTCCTAATA
AAATGAGGAAATTGCATCGCATTGTCTGAGTAGGTGTCATTCTATTCTGGGGGGTGGGGTGGGGCAGGAC
AGCAAGGGGGAGGATTGGGAAGACAATAGCAGGCATGCTGGGGATGCGGTGGGCTCTATGGCTTCTGAGG
CGGAAAGAACCAGCTGGGGCTCTAGGGGGTATCCCC
[124 nt withheld, positions 7317-7440]
C
[91 nt withheld, positions 7442-7532]
AGGGTGATGGTTCACGTACCTAGAAGTTCCTATTCCGAAGTTCCTATTCTCTAGAAAGTATAGGAACTTC
CTTGGCCAAAAAGCCTGAACTCACCGCGACGTCTGTCGAGAAGTTTCTGATCGAAAAGTTCGACAGCGTC
TCCGACCTGATGCAGCTCTCGGAGGGCGAAGAATCTCGTGCTTTCAGCTTCGATGTAGGAGGGCGTGGAT
ATGTCCTGCGGGTAAATAGCTGCGCCGATGGTTTCTACAAAGATCGTTATGTTTATCGGCACTTTGCATC
GGCCGCGCTCCCGATTCCGGAAGTGCTTGACATTGGGGAATTCAGCGAGAGCCTGACCTATTGCATCTCC
CGCCGTGCACAGGGTGTCACGTTGCAAGACCTGCCTGAAACCGAACTGCCCGCTGTTCTGCAGCCGGTCG
CGGAGGCCATGGATGCGATCGCTGCGGCCGATCTTAGCCAGACGAGCGGGTTCGGCCCATTCGGACCGCA
AGGAATCGGTCAATACACTACATGGCGTGATTTCATATGCGCGATTGCTGATCCCCATGTGTATCACTGG
CAAACTGTGATGGACGACACCGTCAGTGCGTCCGTCGCGCAGGCTCTCGATGAGCTGATGCTTTGGGCCG
AGGACTGCCCCGAAGTCCGGCACCTCGTGCACGCGGATTTCGGCTCCAACAATGTCCTGACGGACAATGG
CCGCATAACAGCGGTCATTGACTGGAGCGAGGCGATGTTCGGGGATTCCCAATACGAGGTCGCCAACATC
TTCTTCTGGAGGCCGTGGTTGGCTTGTATGGAGCAGCAGACGCGCTACTTCGAGCGGAGGCATCCGGAGC
TTGCAGGATCGCCGCGGCTCCGGGCGTATATGCTCCGCATTGGTCTTGACCAACTCTATCAGAGCTTGGT
TGACGGCAATTTCGATGATGCAGCTTGGGCGCAGGGTCGATGCGACGCAATCGTCCGATCCGGAGCCGGG
ACTGTCGGGCGTACACAAATCGCCCGCAGAAGCGCGGCCGTCTGGACCGATGGCTGTGTAGAAGTACTCG
CCGATAGTGGAAACCGACGCCCCAGCACTCGTCCGAGGGCAAAGGAATAGCACGTACTACGAGATTTCGA
TTCCACCGCCGCCTTCTATGAAAGGTTGGGCTTCGGAATCGTTTTCCGGGACGCCGGCTGGATGATCCTC
CAGCGCGGGGATCTCATGCTGGAGTTCTTCGCCCACCCCAACTTGTTTATTGCAGCTTATAATGGTTACA
AATAAAGCAATAGCATCACAAATTTCACAAATAAAGCATTTTTTTCACTGCATTCTAGTTGTGGTTTGTC
CAAACTCATCAATGTATCTTATCATGTCTGTATACCGTCGACCTCTAGCTAGAGCTTGGCGTAATCATGG
TCATAGCTGTTTCCTGTGTGAAATTGTTATCCGCTCACAATTCCACACAACATACGAGCCGGAAGCATAA
AGTGTAAAGCCTGGGGTGCCTAATGAGTGAGCTAACTCACATTAATTGCGTTGCGCTCACTGCCCGCTTT
CCAGTCGGGAAACCTGTCGTGCCAGCTGCATTAATGAATCGGCCAACGCGCGGGGAGAGGCGGTTTGCGT
ATTGGGCGCTCTTCCGCTTCCTCGCTCACTGACTCGCTGCGCTCGGTCGTTCGGCTGCGGCGAGCGGTAT
CAGCTCACTCAAAGGCGGTAATACGGTTATCCACAGAATCAGGGGATAACGCAGGAAAGAACATGTGAGC
AAAAGGCCA
